Addgene plasmid #196403: pET28b_TypeIC_acrIC4_invivo
Purpose: expresses acrIC4 protein targeting CRISPR Cascade Type IC for in vivo assay
Depositing lab: David Taylor. Depositing organization: University of Texas at Austin. Publication: Structural snapshots of R-loop formation by a type I-C CRISPR Cascade. O'Brien RE, Bravo JPK, Ramos D, Hibshman GN, Wright JT, Taylor DW. Mol Cell. 2023 Mar 2;83(5):746-758.e5. doi: 10.1016/j.molcel.2023.01.024. Epub 2023 Feb 16. PubMed 36805026.
Backbone
  Vector backbone: pET28b
  Total vector size (bp): 5355
  Vector type: Bacterial Expression
Growth in bacteria
  Bacterial resistance: Kanamycin, 50 μg/mL
  Growth temperature: 37°C
  Growth strain: DH5alpha
  Copy number: High Copy
Gene/Insert
  Gene/Insert name: anti-CRISPR IC4 protein
  Species: P. aeruginosa
  Insert size (bp): 174
  GenBank ID: WP_1535753561.1
  Promoter: T7
  Cloning method: Gibson Cloning
  Sequencing primers: 5′ taatacgactcactatagg
Terms and licenses: Academic/Nonprofit Terms; Industry Terms: Not Available to Industry
How to cite: pET28b_TypeIC_acrIC4_invivo was a gift from David Taylor (Addgene plasmid # 196403 ; http://n2t.net/addgene:196403 ; RRID:Addgene_196403)
