[The description below was written by a language model from this plasmid's Addgene catalogue record and pLannotate feature annotations shown in this document.]
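Description:
pET28b_TypeIC_acrIC4_invivo is a bacterial expression plasmid built on the pET28b backbone that produces the anti-CRISPR protein AcrIC4, recorded as originating from P. aeruginosa. The short insert (174 bp) was introduced by Gibson cloning downstream of the T7 promoter. In the annotated sequence, the promoter is followed by the phage T7 gene 10 ribosome binding site and, further along, the T7 terminator. The anti-CRISPR coding sequence is not called as a feature by the automated annotation, but it presumably occupies the unannotated stretch between the ribosome binding site and the terminator. The small "SET1" fragment flagged just upstream of the terminator is a partial match to T7 gene 10-derived sequence. No lac operator, His tag or other epitope tag is annotated, so the record does not establish whether the protein is tagged.

The plasmid is selected with kanamycin through the aph(3')-Ia gene and replicates from a ColE1/pMB1-type origin. The catalogue lists it as high copy, although the pBR322-derived rop and bom elements typical of pET vectors are present. An f1 origin, a lacI repressor gene with its own promoter, and residual tetracycline-resistance fragments are also carried over from the backbone. Transcription depends on T7 RNA polymerase, so expression requires a host that supplies it. The sequenced record (5,376 nt) is slightly longer than the catalogue size of 5,355 bp.

The stated purpose is to express AcrIC4 as an inhibitor of the type I-C CRISPR Cascade complex in in vivo assays, in connection with structural work on R-loop formation by that system.
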