Features (pLannotate 1.2.2; 16 found; start..end, strand, type, name):
      1..19      +  promoter       T7 promoter: promoter for bacteriophage T7 RNA polymerase
     59..81      +  RBS            RBS: efficient ribosome binding site from bacteriophage T7 gene 10 (Olins and Rangwala, 1989)
    268..317     +  CDS            SET1 (fragment): solubility-enhancement tag derived from T7 phage gene 10B
    325..372     +  terminator     T7 terminator: transcription terminator for bacteriophage T7 RNA polymerase
    409..837     +  rep_origin     f1 ori (sequence partly withheld): f1 bacteriophage origin of replication; arrow indicates direction of (+) strand synthesis
    890..947     +  promoter       AmpR promoter (fragment): bla
    956..1771    -  CDS            KanR: aminoglycoside phosphotransferase; aph(3')-Ia; confers resistance to kanamycin in bacteria or G418 (Geneticin®) in eukaryotes
   1893..2481    +  rep_origin     ori: high-copy-number ColE1/pMB1/pBR322/pUC origin of replication
   2667..2806    -  misc_feature   bom: basis of mobility region from pBR322
   2908..3099    -  CDS            rop: Rop protein, which maintains plasmids at low copy number; rop
   3116..3496    +  CDS            YPB1_ECOLX: Protein predicted: Swiss-Prot protein existence level 4. From Escherichia coli.
   3568..3859    -  CDS            TcR (fragment): tetracycline efflux protein; tet; confers resistance to tetracycline
   3874..3895    -  protein_bind   CAP binding site: CAP binding activates transcription in the presence of cAMP. E. coli catabolite activator protein
   3908..4990    -  CDS            lacI: lac repressor; lacI; The lac repressor binds to the lac operator to inhibit transcription in E. coli. This inhibition can be relieved by adding lactose or isopropyl-β-D-thiogalactopyranoside (IPTG).
   4991..5068    -  promoter       lacI promoter: lacI
   5076..5355    -  CDS            TcR (fragment): tetracycline efflux protein; tet; confers resistance to tetracycline
>Addgene plasmid #196403 | pET28b_TypeIC_acrIC4_invivo | addgene full sequence | sequence record 390644 | Addgene NGS Result
TAATACGACTCACTATAGGAGACCACAACGGTTTCCCTCTAGTGCCTCTAGAAATAATTTTGTTTAACTT
TAAGAAGGAGATATACCATGGATAACAAAATCACACCTGCGGACGAGGAAAAGATTCGGGAGTGGTTGAA
TTGCGAAGAAGCGTCTGTGGATAACGACGGCGATGTGTGGGTGGCAGTTCCGATGACGGGGCATTGGCTC
AGTGACGAACAGAAAGCAAAATATATTGAATGGCGTGGCGATGAAACGTGAGATCCGGCTGCTAACAAAG
CCCGAAAGGAAGCTGAGTTGGCTGCTGCCACCGCTGAGCAATAACTAGCATAACCCCTTGGGGCCTCTAA
ACGGGTCTTGAGGGGTTTTTTGCTGAAAGGAGGAACTATATCCGGATTGGCGAATGGG
[124 nt withheld, positions 409-532]
C
[91 nt withheld, positions 534-624]
A
[49 nt withheld, positions 626-674]
CCTTTGACGTTGGAGTCCACGTTCTTT
[37 nt withheld, positions 702-738]
ACCCTATCTCGGTCTATTCTTTTGATTTATAAGGGATTTTGCCGATTTCGGCCTATTGGTTAAAAAATGA
GCTGATTTAACAAAAATTTAACGCGAATTTTAACAAAATATTAACGCTTACAATTTAGGTGGCACTTTTC
GGGGAAATGTGCGCGGAACCCCTATTTGTTTATTTTTCTAAATACATTCAAATATGTATCCGCTCATGAA
TTAATTCTTAGAAAAACTCATCGAGCATCAAATGAAACTGCAATTTATTCATATCAGGATTATCAATACC
ATATTTTTGAAAAAGCCGTTTCTGTAATGAAGGAGAAAACTCACCGAGGCAGTTCCATAGGATGGCAAGA
TCCTGGTATCGGTCTGCGATTCCGACTCGTCCAACATCAATACAACCTATTAATTTCCCCTCGTCAAAAA
TAAGGTTATCAAGTGAGAAATCACCATGAGTGACGACTGAATCCGGTGAGAATGGCAAAAGTTTATGCAT
TTCTTTCCAGACTTGTTCAACAGGCCAGCCATTACGCTCGTCATCAAAATCACTCGCATCAACCAAACCG
TTATTCATTCGTGATTGCGCCTGAGCGAGACGAAATACGCGATCGCTGTTAAAAGGACAATTACAAACAG
GAATCGAATGCAACCGGCGCAGGAACACTGCCAGCGCATCAACAATATTTTCACCTGAATCAGGATATTC
TTCTAATACCTGGAATGCTGTTTTCCCGGGGATCGCAGTGGTGAGTAACCATGCATCATCAGGAGTACGG
ATAAAATGCTTGATGGTCGGAAGAGGCATAAATTCCGTCAGCCAGTTTAGTCTGACCATCTCATCTGTAA
CATCATTGGCAACGCTACCTTTGCCATGTTTCAGAAACAACTCTGGCGCATCGGGCTTCCCATACAATCG
ATAGATTGTCGCACCTGATTGCCCGACATTATCGCGAGCCCATTTATACCCATATAAATCAGCATCCATG
TTGGAATTTAATCGCGGCCTAGAGCAAGACGTTTCCCGTTGAATATGGCTCATAACACCCCTTGTATTAC
TGTTTATGTAAGCAGACAGTTTTATTGTTCATGACCAAAATCCCTTAACGTGAGTTTTCGTTCCACTGAG
CGTCAGACCCCGTAGAAAAGATCAAAGGATCTTCTTGAGATCCTTTTTTTCTGCGCGTAATCTGCTGCTT
GCAAACAAAAAAACCACCGCTACCAGCGGTGGTTTGTTTGCCGGATCAAGAGCTACCAACTCTTTTTCCG
AAGGTAACTGGCTTCAGCAGAGCGCAGATACCAAATACTGTCCTTCTAGTGTAGCCGTAGTTAGGCCACC
ACTTCAAGAACTCTGTAGCACCGCCTACATACCTCGCTCTGCTAATCCTGTTACCAGTGGCTGCTGCCAG
TGGCGATAAGTCGTGTCTTACCGGGTTGGACTCAAGACGATAGTTACCGGATAAGGCGCAGCGGTCGGGC
TGAACGGGGGGTTCGTGCACACAGCCCAGCTTGGAGCGAACGACCTACACCGAACTGAGATACCTACAGC
GTGAGCTATGAGAAAGCGCCACGCTTCCCGAAGGGAGAAAGGCGGACAGGTATCCGGTAAGCGGCAGGGT
CGGAACAGGAGAGCGCACGAGGGAGCTTCCAGGGGGAAACGCCTGGTATCTTTATAGTCCTGTCGGGTTT
CGCCACCTCTGACTTGAGCGTCGATTTTTGTGATGCTCGTCAGGGGGGCGGAGCCTATGGAAAAACGCCA
GCAACGCGGCCTTTTTACGGTTCCTGGCCTTTTGCTGGCCTTTTGCTCACATGTTCTTTCCTGCGTTATC
CCCTGATTCTGTGGATAACCGTATTACCGCCTTTGAGTGAGCTGATACCGCTCGCCGCAGCCGAACGACC
GAGCGCAGCGAGTCAGTGAGCGAGGAAGCGGAAGAGCGCCTGATGCGGTATTTTCTCCTTACGCATCTGT
GCGGTATTTCACACCGCAATGGTGCACTCTCAGTACAATCTGCTCTGATGCCGCATAGTTAAGCCAGTAT
ACACTCCGCTATCGCTACGTGACTGGGTCATGGCTGCGCCCCGACACCCGCCAACACCCGCTGACGCGCC
CTGACGGGCTTGTCTGCTCCCGGCATCCGCTTACAGACAAGCTGTGACCGTCTCCGGGAGCTGCATGTGT
CAGAGGTTTTCACCGTCATCACCGAAACGCGCGAGGCAGCTGCGGTAAAGCTCATCAGCGTGGTCGTGAA
GCGATTCACAGATGTCTGCCTGTTCATCCGCGTCCAGCTCGTTGAGTTTCTCCAGAAGCGTTAATGTCTG
GCTTCTGATAAAGCGGGCCATGTTAAGGGCGGTTTTTTCCTGTTTGGTCACTGATGCCTCCGTGTAAGGG
GGATTTCTGTTCATGGGGGTAATGATACCGATGAAACGAGAGAGGATGCTCACGATACGGGTTACTGATG
ATGAACATGCCCGGTTACTGGAACGTTGTGAGGGTAAACAACTGGCGGTATGGATGCGGCGGGACCAGAG
AAAAATCACTCAGGGTCAATGCCAGCGCTTCGTTAATACAGATGTAGGTGTTCCACAGGGTAGCCAGCAG
CATCCTGCGATGCAGATCCGGAACATAATGGTGCAGGGCGCTGACTTCCGCGTTTCCAGACTTTACGAAA
CACGGAAACCGAAGACCATTCATGTTGTTGCTCAGGTCGCAGACGTTTTGCAGCAGCAGTCGCTTCACGT
TCGCTCGCGTATCGGTGATTCATTCTGCTAACCAGTAAGGCAACCCCGCCAGCCTAGCCGGGTCCTCAAC
GACAGGAGCACGATCATGCGCACCCGTGGGGCCGCCATGCCGGCGATAATGGCCTGCTTCTCGCCGAAAC
GTTTGGTGGCGGGACCAGTGACGAAGGCTTGAGCGAGGGCGTGCAAGATTCCGAATACCGCAAGCGACAG
GCCGATCATCGTCGCGCTCCAGCGAAAGCGGTCCTCGCCGAAAATGACCCAGAGCGCTGCCGGCACCTGT
CCTACGAGTTGCATGATAAAGAAGACAGTCATAAGTGCGGCGACGATAGTCATGCCCCGCGCCCACCGGA
AGGAGCTGACTGGGTTGAAGGCTCTCAAGGGCATCGGTCGAGATCCCGGTGCCTAATGAGTGAGCTAACT
TACATTAATTGCGTTGCGCTCACTGCCCGCTTTCCAGTCGGGAAACCTGTCGTGCCAGCTGCATTAATGA
ATCGGCCAACGCGCGGGGAGAGGCGGTTTGCGTATTGGGCGCCAGGGTGGTTTTTCTTTTCACCAGTGAG
ACGGGCAACAGCTGATTGCCCTTCACCGCCTGGCCCTGAGAGAGTTGCAGCAAGCGGTCCACGCTGGTTT
GCCCCAGCAGGCGAAAATCCTGTTTGATGGTGGTTAACGGCGGGATATAACATGAGCTGTCTTCGGTATC
GTCGTATCCCACTACCGAGATATCCGCACCAACGCGCAGCCCGGACTCGGTAATGGCGCGCATTGCGCCC
AGCGCCATCTGATCGTTGGCAACCAGCATCGCAGTGGGAACGATGCCCTCATTCAGCATTTGCATGGTTT
GTTGAAAACCGGACATGGCACTCCAGTCGCCTTCCCGTTCCGCTATCGGCTGAATTTGATTGCGAGTGAG
ATATTTATGCCAGCCAGCCAGACGCAGACGCGCCGAGACAGAACTTAATGGGCCCGCTAACAGCGCGATT
TGCTGGTGACCCAATGCGACCAGATGCTCCACGCCCAGTCGCGTACCGTCTTCATGGGAGAAAATAATAC
TGTTGATGGGTGTCTGGTCAGAGACATCAAGAAATAACGCCGGAACATTAGTGCAGGCAGCTTCCACAGC
AATGGCATCCTGGTCATCCAGCGGATAGTTAATGATCAGCCCACTGACGCGTTGCGCGAGAAGATTGTGC
ACCGCCGCTTTACAGGCTTCGACGCCGCTTCGTTCTACCATCGACACCACCACGCTGGCACCCAGTTGAT
CGGCGCGAGATTTAATCGCCGCGACAATTTGCGACGGCGCGTGCAGGGCCAGACTGGAGGTGGCAACGCC
AATCAGCAACGACTGTTTGCCCGCCAGTTGTTGTGCCACGCGGTTGGGAATGTAATTCAGCTCCGCCATC
GCCGCTTCCACTTTTTCCCGCGTTTTCGCAGAAACGTGGCTGGCCTGGTTCACCACGCGGGAAACGGTCT
GATAAGAGACACCGGCATACTCTGCGACATCGTATAACGTTACTGGTTTCACATTCACCACCCTGAATTG
ACTCTCTTCCGGGCGCTATCATGCCATACCGCGAAAGGTTTTGCGCCATTCGATGGTGTCCGGGATCTCG
ACGCTCTCCCTTATGCGACTCCTGCATTAGGAAGCAGCCCAGTAGTAGGTTGAGGCCATTGAGCACCGCC
GCCGCAAGGAATGGTGCATGCAAGGAGATGGCGCCCAACAGTCCCCCGGCCACGGGGCCTGCCACCATAC
CCACGCCGAAACAAGCGCTCATGAGCCCGAAGTGGCGAGCCCGATCTTCCCCATCGGTGATGTCGGCGAT
ATAGGCGCCAGCAACCGCACCTGTGGCGCCGGTGATGCCGGCCACGATGCGTCCGGCGTAGAGGATCGAG
ATCTCGATCCCGCGAAAT
